Addgene plasmid #160697: pcDNA-GFP
Purpose: Expresses GFP in mammalian cells
Depositing lab: Christine Mayr. Depositing organization: Memorial Sloan-Kettering Cancer Center. Publication: Gain of Additional BIRC3 Protein Functions through 3'-UTR-Mediated Protein Complex Formation. Lee SH, Mayr C. Mol Cell. 2019 May 16;74(4):701-712.e9. doi: 10.1016/j.molcel.2019.03.006. Epub 2019 Apr 1. PubMed 30948266.
Backbone
  Vector backbone: pcDNA3.1
  Vector type: Mammalian Expression
Growth in bacteria
  Bacterial resistance: Ampicillin, 100 μg/mL
  Growth temperature: 37°C
  Growth strain: DH5alpha
  Copy number: Unknown
Gene/Insert
  Gene/Insert name: GFP
Terms and licenses: Academic/Nonprofit Terms; Industry Terms: Not Available to Industry
How to cite: pcDNA-GFP was a gift from Christine Mayr (Addgene plasmid # 160697 ; http://n2t.net/addgene:160697 ; RRID:Addgene_160697)
