[The description below was written by a language model from this plasmid's Addgene catalogue record and pLannotate feature annotations shown in this document.]
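Description:
pcDNA-GFP is a mammalian expression plasmid of about 6.1 kb built on the pcDNA3.1 backbone and designed to express GFP in mammalian cells after transfection. It is propagated in E. coli using a high-copy ColE1/pUC-type origin of replication, with selection by ampicillin through the β-lactamase (AmpR) gene and its native promoter. An f1 bacteriophage origin is also present, a standard backbone element that allows production of single-stranded DNA.

The payload is the EGFP coding sequence, the mammalian codon-optimized enhanced green fluorescent protein. It sits downstream of the human cytomegalovirus immediate-early enhancer and promoter and is followed by the bovine growth hormone polyadenylation signal, an arrangement that gives strong constitutive transcription and efficient 3' end processing in most mammalian cell lines. A T7 promoter lies between the CMV promoter and the EGFP open reading frame, so it can serve for in vitro transcription or as a sequencing primer site. A second cassette places the neomycin phosphotransferase gene under the SV40 enhancer/early promoter with an SV40 polyadenylation signal, which permits G418 selection of stably transfected cells. The automated annotation also lists several short fragments (HIV-1 LTR, ble, lacI, bom, a lac promoter/operator region and a partial SV40 promoter). These are most likely backbone remnants or short sequence matches rather than functional parts.

The record shows no fusion partner or tag on EGFP. The plasmid therefore suits use as a fluorescent reporter, a transfection marker or a GFP-only control alongside GFP-tagged constructs, although the record states only that it expresses GFP in mammalian cells.
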