Features (pLannotate 1.2.2; 20 found; start..end, strand, type, name):
      1..380     +  enhancer       CMV enhancer: human cytomegalovirus immediate early enhancer
    381..584     +  promoter       CMV promoter: human cytomegalovirus (CMV) immediate early promoter
    580..613     +  LTR            5' LTR (truncated) (fragment): truncated 5' long terminal repeat (LTR) from HIV-1
    629..647     +  promoter       T7 promoter: promoter for bacteriophage T7 RNA polymerase
    701..1420    +  CDS            EGFP: the original enhanced GFP (Yang et al., 1996) mammalian codon-optimized
   1471..1695    +  polyA_signal   bGH poly(A) signal: bovine growth hormone polyadenylation signal
   1699..1720    +  promoter       SV40 promoter (fragment): SV40 enhancer and early promoter
   1741..2169    +  rep_origin     f1 ori (sequence partly withheld): f1 bacteriophage origin of replication; arrow indicates direction of (+) strand synthesis
   2183..2512    +  promoter       SV40 promoter: SV40 enhancer and early promoter
   2579..3370    +  CDS            neo: KKA2_KLEPN - Also known as kan, nptII. Experimental evidence at protein level: Swiss-Prot protein existence level 1. Resistance to kanamycin, neomycin, paromomycin, ribostamycin, butirosin and gentamicin B. From Klebsiella pneumoniae.
   3394..3552    +  CDS            ble (fragment): BLE_KLEPN - Experimental evidence at protein level: Swiss-Prot protein existence level 1. Binding protein with a strong affinity to the bleomycin family of antibiotics. Binds to CL990; an antimitotic-antibiotic compound. From Klebsiella pneumoniae.
   3547..3668    +  polyA_signal   SV40 poly(A) signal: SV40 polyadenylation signal
   3741..3757    -  protein_bind   lac operator: The lac repressor binds to the lac operator to inhibit transcription in E. coli. This inhibition can be relieved by adding lactose or isopropyl-β-D-thiogalactopyranoside (IPTG). lac repressor encoded by lacI
   3765..3795    -  promoter       lac promoter: promoter for the E. coli lac operon
   3810..3831    -  protein_bind   CAP binding site: CAP binding activates transcription in the presence of cAMP. E. coli catabolite activator protein
   3844..3936    -  CDS            lacI (fragment): lac repressor; lacI; The lac repressor binds to the lac operator to inhibit transcription in E. coli. This inhibition can be relieved by adding lactose or isopropyl-β-D-thiogalactopyranoside (IPTG).
   4119..4707    -  rep_origin     ori: high-copy-number ColE1/pMB1/pBR322/pUC origin of replication
   4878..5738    -  CDS            AmpR: β-lactamase; bla; confers resistance to ampicillin, carbenicillin, and related antibiotics
   5739..5843    -  promoter       AmpR promoter: bla
   5902..5954    -  misc_feature   bom (fragment): basis of mobility region from pBR322
>Addgene plasmid #160697 | pcDNA-GFP | addgene full sequence | sequence record 317516 | Addgene NGS Result
GACATTGATTATTGACTAGTTATTAATAGTAATCAATTACGGGGTCATTAGTTCATAGCCCATATATGGA
GTTCCGCGTTACATAACTTACGGTAAATGGCCCGCCTGGCTGACCGCCCAACGACCCCCGCCCATTGACG
TCAATAATGACGTATGTTCCCATAGTAACGCCAATAGGGACTTTCCATTGACGTCAATGGGTGGAGTATT
TACGGTAAACTGCCCACTTGGCAGTACATCAAGTGTATCATATGCCAAGTACGCCCCCTATTGACGTCAA
TGACGGTAAATGGCCCGCCTGGCATTATGCCCAGTACATGACCTTATGGGACTTTCCTACTTGGCAGTAC
ATCTACGTATTAGTCATCGCTATTACCATGGTGATGCGGTTTTGGCAGTACATCAATGGGCGTGGATAGC
GGTTTGACTCACGGGGATTTCCAAGTCTCCACCCCATTGACGTCAATGGGAGTTTGTTTTGGCACCAAAA
TCAACGGGACTTTCCAAAATGTCGTAACAACTCCGCCCCATTGACGCAAATGGGCGGTAGGCGTGTACGG
TGGGAGGTCTATATAAGCAGAGCTCTCTGGCTAACTAGAGAACCCACTGCTTACTGGCTTATCGAAATTA
ATACGACTCACTATAGGGAGACCCAAGCTGGCTAGCGTTTAAACTTAAGCTTGGTACCGAGCTCGGATCC
ATGGTGAGCAAGGGCGAGGAGCTGTTCACCGGGGTGGTGCCCATCCTGGTCGAGCTGGACGGCGACGTAA
ACGGCCACAAGTTCAGCGTGTCTGGCGAGGGCGAGGGCGATGCCACCTACGGCAAGCTGACCCTGAAGTT
CATCTGCACCACCGGCAAGCTGCCCGTGCCCTGGCCCACCCTCGTGACCACCCTGACCTACGGCGTGCAG
TGCTTCAGCCGCTACCCCGACCACATGAAGCAGCACGACTTCTTCAAGTCCGCCATGCCCGAAGGCTACG
TCCAGGAGCGCACCATCTTCTTCAAGGACGACGGCAACTACAAGACCCGCGCCGAGGTGAAGTTCGAGGG
CGACACCCTGGTGAACCGCATCGAGCTGAAGGGCATCGACTTCAAGGAGGACGGCAACATCCTGGGGCAC
AAGCTGGAGTACAACTACAACAGCCACAACGTCTATATCATGGCCGACAAGCAGAAGAACGGCATCAAGG
CGAACTTCAAGATCCGCCACAACATCGAGGACGGCAGCGTGCAGCTCGCCGACCACTACCAGCAGAACAC
CCCCATCGGCGACGGCCCCGTGCTGCTGCCCGACAACCACTACCTGAGCACCCAGTCCGCCCTGAGCAAA
GACCCCAACGAGAAGCGCGATCACATGGTCCTGCTGGAGTTCGTGACCGCCGCCGGGATCACTCTCGGCA
TGGACGAGCTGTACAAGTAAGCGGCCGCTCGAGTCTAGAGGGCCCGTTTAAACCCGCTGATCAGCCTCGA
CTGTGCCTTCTAGTTGCCAGCCATCTGTTGTTTGCCCCTCCCCCGTGCCTTCCTTGACCCTGGAAGGTGC
CACTCCCACTGTCCTTTCCTAATAAAATGAGGAAATTGCATCGCATTGTCTGAGTAGGTGTCATTCTATT
CTGGGGGGTGGGGTGGGGCAGGACAGCAAGGGGGAGGATTGGGAAGACAATAGCAGGCATGCTGGGGATG
CGGTGGGCTCTATGGCTTCTGAGGCGGAAAGAACCAGCTGGGGCTCTAGGGGGTATCCCC
[124 nt withheld, positions 1741-1864]
C
[91 nt withheld, positions 1866-1956]
A
[49 nt withheld, positions 1958-2006]
CCTTTGACGTTGGAGTCCACGTTCTTT
[37 nt withheld, positions 2034-2070]
ACCCTATCTCGGTCTATTCTTTTGATTTATAAGGGATTTTGCCGATTTCGGCCTATTGGTTAAAAAATGA
GCTGATTTAACAAAAATTTAACGCGAATTAATTCTGTGGAATGTGTGTCAGTTAGGGTGTGGAAAGTCCC
CAGGCTCCCCAGCAGGCAGAAGTATGCAAAGCATGCATCTCAATTAGTCAGCAACCAGGTGTGGAAAGTC
CCCAGGCTCCCCAGCAGGCAGAAGTATGCAAAGCATGCATCTCAATTAGTCAGCAACCATAGTCCCGCCC
CTAACTCCGCCCATCCCGCCCCTAACTCCGCCCAGTTCCGCCCATTCTCCGCCCCATGGCTGACTAATTT
TTTTTATTTATGCAGAGGCCGAGGCCGCCTCTGCCTCTGAGCTATTCCAGAAGTAGTGAGGAGGCTTTTT
TGGAGGCCTAGGCTTTTGCAAAAAGCTCCCGGGAGCTTGTATATCCATTTTCGGATCTGATCAAGAGACA
GGATGAGGATCGTTTCGCATGATTGAACAAGATGGATTGCACGCAGGTTCTCCGGCCGCTTGGGTGGAGA
GGCTATTCGGCTATGACTGGGCACAACAGACAATCGGCTGCTCTGATGCCGCCGTGTTCCGGCTGTCAGC
GCAGGGGCGCCCGGTTCTTTTTGTCAAGACCGACCTGTCCGGTGCCCTGAATGAACTGCAGGACGAGGCA
GCGCGGCTATCGTGGCTGGCCACGACGGGCGTTCCTTGCGCAGCTGTGCTCGACGTTGTCACTGAAGCGG
GAAGGGACTGGCTGCTATTGGGCGAAGTGCCGGGGCAGGATCTCCTGTCATCTCACCTTGCTCCTGCCGA
GAAAGTATCCATCATGGCTGATGCAATGCGGCGGCTGCATACGCTTGATCCGGCTACCTGCCCATTCGAC
CACCAAGCGAAACATCGCATCGAGCGAGCACGTACTCGGATGGAAGCCGGTCTTGTCGATCAGGATGATC
TGGACGAAGAGCATCAGGGGCTCGCGCCAGCCGAACTGTTCGCCAGGCTCAAGGCGCGCATGCCCGACGG
CGAGGATCTCGTCGTGACCCATGGCGATGCCTGCTTGCCGAATATCATGGTGGAAAATGGCCGCTTTTCT
GGATTCATCGACTGTGGCCGGCTGGGTGTGGCGGACCGCTATCAGGACATAGCGTTGGCTACCCGTGATA
TTGCTGAAGAGCTTGGCGGCGAATGGGCTGACCGCTTCCTCGTGCTTTACGGTATCGCCGCTCCCGATTC
GCAGCGCATCGCCTTCTATCGCCTTCTTGACGAGTTCTTCTGAGCGGGACTCTGGGGTTCGAAATGACCG
ACCAAGCGACGCCCAACCTGCCATCACGAGATTTCGATTCCACCGCCGCCTTCTATGAAAGGTTGGGCTT
CGGAATCGTTTTCCGGGACGCCGGCTGGATGATCCTCCAGCGCGGGGATCTCATGCTGGAGTTCTTCGCC
CACCCCAACTTGTTTATTGCAGCTTATAATGGTTACAAATAAAGCAATAGCATCACAAATTTCACAAATA
AAGCATTTTTTTCACTGCATTCTAGTTGTGGTTTGTCCAAACTCATCAATGTATCTTATCATGTCTGTAT
ACCGTCGACCTCTAGCTAGAGCTTGGCGTAATCATGGTCATAGCTGTTTCCTGTGTGAAATTGTTATCCG
CTCACAATTCCACACAACATACGAGCCGGAAGCATAAAGTGTAAAGCCTGGGGTGCCTAATGAGTGAGCT
AACTCACATTAATTGCGTTGCGCTCACTGCCCGCTTTCCAGTCGGGAAACCTGTCGTGCCAGCTGCATTA
ATGAATCGGCCAACGCGCGGGGAGAGGCGGTTTGCGTATTGGGCGCTCTTCCGCTTCCTCGCTCACTGAC
TCGCTGCGCTCGGTCGTTCGGCTGCGGCGAGCGGTATCAGCTCACTCAAAGGCGGTAATACGGTTATCCA
CAGAATCAGGGGATAACGCAGGAAAGAACATGTGAGCAAAAGGCCAGCAAAAGGCCAGGAACCGTAAAAA
GGCCGCGTTGCTGGCGTTTTTCCATAGGCTCCGCCCCCCTGACGAGCATCACAAAAATCGACGCTCAAGT
CAGAGGTGGCGAAACCCGACAGGACTATAAAGATACCAGGCGTTTCCCCCTGGAAGCTCCCTCGTGCGCT
CTCCTGTTCCGACCCTGCCGCTTACCGGATACCTGTCCGCCTTTCTCCCTTCGGGAAGCGTGGCGCTTTC
TCATAGCTCACGCTGTAGGTATCTCAGTTCGGTGTAGGTCGTTCGCTCCAAGCTGGGCTGTGTGCACGAA
CCCCCCGTTCAGCCCGACCGCTGCGCCTTATCCGGTAACTATCGTCTTGAGTCCAACCCGGTAAGACACG
ACTTATCGCCACTGGCAGCAGCCACTGGTAACAGGATTAGCAGAGCGAGGTATGTAGGCGGTGCTACAGA
GTTCTTGAAGTGGTGGCCTAACTACGGCTACACTAGAAGAACAGTATTTGGTATCTGCGCTCTGCTGAAG
CCAGTTACCTTCGGAAAAAGAGTTGGTAGCTCTTGATCCGGCAAACAAACCACCGCTGGTAGCGGTGGTT
TTTTTGTTTGCAAGCAGCAGATTACGCGCAGAAAAAAAGGATCTCAAGAAGATCCTTTGATCTTTTCTAC
GGGGTCTGACGCTCAGTGGAACGAAAACTCACGTTAAGGGATTTTGGTCATGAGATTATCAAAAAGGATC
TTCACCTAGATCCTTTTAAATTAAAAATGAAGTTTTAAATCAATCTAAAGTATATATGAGTAAACTTGGT
CTGACAGTTACCAATGCTTAATCAGTGAGGCACCTATCTCAGCGATCTGTCTATTTCGTTCATCCATAGT
TGCCTGACTCCCCGTCGTGTAGATAACTACGATACGGGAGGGCTTACCATCTGGCCCCAGTGCTGCAATG
ATACCGCGAGACCCACGCTCACCGGCTCCAGATTTATCAGCAATAAACCAGCCAGCCGGAAGGGCCGAGC
GCAGAAGTGGTCCTGCAACTTTATCCGCCTCCATCCAGTCTATTAATTGTTGCCGGGAAGCTAGAGTAAG
TAGTTCGCCAGTTAATAGTTTGCGCAACGTTGTTGCCATTGCTACAGGCATCGTGGTGTCACGCTCGTCG
TTTGGTATGGCTTCATTCAGCTCCGGTTCCCAACGATCAAGGCGAGTTACATGATCCCCCATGTTGTGCA
AAAAAGCGGTTAGCTCCTTCGGTCCTCCGATCGTTGTCAGAAGTAAGTTGGCCGCAGTGTTATCACTCAT
GGTTATGGCAGCACTGCATAATTCTCTTACTGTCATGCCATCCGTAAGATGCTTTTCTGTGACTGGTGAG
TACTCAACCAAGTCATTCTGAGAATAGTGTATGCGGCGACCGAGTTGCTCTTGCCCGGCGTCAATACGGG
ATAATACCGCGCCACATAGCAGAACTTTAAAAGTGCTCATCATTGGAAAACGTTCTTCGGGGCGAAAACT
CTCAAGGATCTTACCGCTGTTGAGATCCAGTTCGATGTAACCCACTCGTGCACCCAACTGATCTTCAGCA
TCTTTTACTTTCACCAGCGTTTCTGGGTGAGCAAAAACAGGAAGGCAAAATGCCGCAAAAAAGGGAATAA
GGGCGACACGGAAATGTTGAATACTCATACTCTTCCTTTTTCAATATTATTGAAGCATTTATCAGGGTTA
TTGTCTCATGAGCGGATACATATTTGAATGTATTTAGAAAAATAAACAAATAGGGGTTCCGCGCACATTT
CCCCGAAAAGTGCCACCTGACGTCGACGGATCGGGAGATCTCCCGATCCCCTATGGTGCACTCTCAGTAC
AATCTGCTCTGATGCCGCATAGTTAAGCCAGTATCTGCTCCCTGCTTGTGTGTTGGAGGTCGCTGAGTAG
TGCGCGAGCAAAATTTAAGCTACAACAAGGCAAGGCTTGACCGACAATTGCATGAAGAATCTGCTTAGGG
TTAGGCGTTTTGCGCTGCTTCGCGATGTACGGGCCAGATATACGCGTT
